>Addgene plasmid #185324 | ApoE2_mCh-SspB (pBS1142) | addgene full sequence | sequence record 363994 | Addgene NGS Result
AAAGTGCCACCTGACGTCGACGGATCGGGAGATCTCCCGATCCCCTATGGTGCACTCTCAGTACAATCTG
CTCTGATGCCGCATAGTTAAGCCAGTATCTGCTCCCTGCTTGTGTGTTGGAGGTCGCTGAGTAGTGCGCG
AGCAAAATTTAAGCTACAACAAGGCAAGGCTTGACCGACAATTGCATGAAGAATCTGCTTAGGGTTAGGC
GTTTTGCGCTGCTTCGCGATGTACGGGCCAGATATACGCGTTGACATTGATTATTGACTAGTTATTAATA
GTAATCAATTACGGGGTCATTAGTTCATAGCCCATATATGGAGTTCCGCGTTACATAACTTACGGTAAAT
GGCCCGCCTGGCTGACCGCCCAACGACCCCCGCCCATTGACGTCAATAATGACGTATGTTCCCATAGTAA
CGCCAATAGGGACTTTCCATTGACGTCAATGGGTGGAGTATTTACGGTAAACTGCCCACTTGGCAGTACA
TCAAGTGTATCATATGCCAAGTACGCCCCCTATTGACGTCAATGACGGTAAATGGCCCGCCTGGCATTAT
GCCCAGTACATGACCTTATGGGACTTTCCTACTTGGCAGTACATCTACGTATTAGTCATCGCTATTACCA
TGGTGATGCGGTTTTGGCAGTACATCAATGGGCGTGGATAGCGGTTTGACTCACGGGGATTTCCAAGTCT
CCACCCCATTGACGTCAATGGGAGTTTGTTTTGGCACCAAAATCAACGGGACTTTCCAAAATGTCGTAAC
AACTCCGCCCCATTGACGCAAATGGGCGGTAGGCGTGTACGGTGGGAGGTCTATATAAGCAGAGCTCTCT
GGCTAACTAGAGAACCCACTGCTTACTGGCTTATCGAAATTAATACGACTCACTATAGGGAGACCCAAGC
TGGCTAGCCACCATGAAAGTGTTATGGGCAGCATTGTTGGTGACATTTTTAGCTGGGTGCCAGGCCAAAG
TGGAACAAGCAGTGGAAACAGAACCTGAACCTGAACTGAGACAGCAGACCGAATGGCAAAGTGGCCAGAG
ATGGGAACTGGCCCTGGGGAGATTTTGGGACTATCTGAGATGGGTGCAGACCCTGAGCGAGCAGGTGCAG
GAGGAGCTCCTGAGCTCTCAGGTGACACAGGAACTGAGAGCCCTGATGGACGAGACTATGAAGGAACTGA
AGGCCTACAAATCTGAGCTGGAAGAGCAGCTGACCCCCGTGGCTGAAGAGACCCGCGCTCGCTTGTCCAA
AGAGCTCCAGGCCGCCCAGGCCCGGCTGGGTGCCGATATGGAGGACGTCTGCGGCCGCCTGGTCCAGTAC
CGCGGGGAAGTGCAGGCTATGCTGGGGCAGTCTACAGAGGAGCTCCGGGTCAGACTGGCCTCTCACCTGC
GGAAGCTGAGGAAGAGGTTGCTCCGCGACGCCGACGACCTCCAGAAGTGCCTGGCTGTGTACCAGGCCGG
CGCCCGGGAAGGCGCCGAGCGCGGACTCTCCGCTATCAGGGAGCGGCTCGGCCCTCTGGTTGAACAGGGC
AGAGTCAGGGCTGCCACTGTGGGGAGCCTCGCCGGACAGCCCCTCCAGGAGAGAGCCCAGGCCTGGGGCG
AGCGCCTGCGAGCTAGAATGGAGGAGATGGGGTCCAGAACCCGCGACCGCCTGGACGAAGTGAAGGAGCA
GGTGGCCGAGGTGCGTGCCAAACTGGAGGAACAGGCCCAGCAGATCCGCCTCCAGGCTGAGGCCTTCCAG
GCCAGACTGAAGAGCTGGTTTGAGCCTCTTGTGGAGGATATGCAGCGGCAGTGGGCCGGGCTGGTCGAGA
AGGTGCAGGCCGCCGTGGGCACTTCCGCCGCCCCTGTCCCCAGCGACAACCATTCCGGAGGCGGCGGATC
CGGCGGAATGGTGTCTAAAGGCGAGGAGGATAACATGGCTATAATCAAGGAATTTATGAGGTTCAAGGTG
CATATGGAGGGATCTGTGAACGGTCACGAGTTCGAAATCGAGGGCGAAGGCGAGGGGCGACCCTATGAAG
GGACACAGACGGCCAAACTGAAGGTGACCAAGGGTGGCCCCCTGCCTTTCGCCTGGGACATCCTGTCACC
CCAGTTTATGTACGGCTCTAAGGCTTACGTTAAGCACCCTGCCGATATTCCGGACTACTTGAAACTGAGC
TTCCCTGAAGGGTTCAAGTGGGAACGGGTAATGAATTTTGAGGATGGCGGTGTAGTCACAGTTACCCAGG
ACAGCTCTCTTCAGGACGGAGAATTTATCTATAAGGTTAAACTTCGGGGCACTAACTTCCCATCAGACGG
CCCCGTGATGCAGAAGAAAACTATGGGCTGGGAAGCCAGCTCAGAACGCATGTATCCCGAGGACGGAGCA
CTGAAGGGAGAAATCAAGCAGCGACTCAAGCTGAAGGATGGGGGACATTATGATGCTGAGGTCAAAACCA
CCTATAAGGCCAAGAAACCCGTTCAGCTTCCTGGGGCATACAACGTGAATATCAAACTGGATATTACATC
CCATAACGAAGACTATACCATCGTGGAACAGTACGAGCGGGCCGAGGGCAGACATAGCACAGGGGGCATG
GATGAATTGTACAAGGCGGCCGGATCCGGTGGTACCTCTGGAGGTAGCTCCCCGAAACGCCCTAAGCTGC
TGCGTGAATATTACGATTGGCTGGTTGATAACAGCTTTACCCCATATCTGGTGGTGGATGCCACATACCT
GGGCGTGAACGTGCCCGTGGAGTATGTGAAAGACGGTCAGATCGTGCTGAATCTGTCTGCAAGTGCGACC
GGCAACCTGCAACTGACAAATGATTTTATCCAGTTCAACGCCCGCTTTAAGGGCGTGTCTCGTGAACTGT
ATATCCCGATGGGTGCCGCTCTGGCCATTTACGCTCGCGAGAACGGCGATGGTGTGATGTTCGAACCAGA
AGAAATCTATGACGAGCTGAATATTGGTTAAACCCGCTGATCAGCCTCGACTGTGCCTTCTAGTTGCCAG
CCATCTGTTGTTTGCCCCTCCCCCGTGCCTTCCTTGACCCTGGAAGGTGCCACTCCCACTGTCCTTTCCT
AATAAAATGAGGAAATTGCATCGCATTGTCTGAGTAGGTGTCATTCTATTCTGGGGGGTGGGGTGGGGCA
GGACAGCAAGGGGGAGGATTGGGAAGACAATAGCAGGCATGCTGGGGATGCGGTGGGCTCTATGGCTTCT
GAGGCGGAAAGAACCAGCTGGGGCTCTAGGGGGTATCCCC
[124 nt withheld, positions 3261-3384]
C
[91 nt withheld, positions 3386-3476]
A
[49 nt withheld, positions 3478-3526]
CCTTTGACGTTGGAGTCCACGTTCTTT
[37 nt withheld, positions 3554-3590]
ACCCTATCTCGGTCTATTCTTTTGATTTATAAGGGATTTTGCCGATTTCGGCCTATTGGTTAAAAAATGA
GCTGATTTAACAAAAATTTAACGCGAATTAATTCTGTGGAATGTGTGTCAGTTAGGGTGTGGAAAGTCCC
CAGGCTCCCCAGCAGGCAGAAGTATGCAAAGCATGCATCTCAATTAGTCAGCAACCAGGTGTGGAAAGTC
CCCAGGCTCCCCAGCAGGCAGAAGTATGCAAAGCATGCATCTCAATTAGTCAGCAACCATAGTCCCGCCC
CTAACTCCGCCCATCCCGCCCCTAACTCCGCCCAGTTCCGCCCATTCTCCGCCCCATGGCTGACTAATTT
TTTTTATTTATGCAGAGGCCGAGGCCGCCTCTGCCTCTGAGCTATTCCAGAAGTAGTGAGGAGGCTTTTT
TGGAGGCCTAGGCTTTTGCAAAAAGCTCCCGGGAGCTTGTATATCCATTTTCGGATCTGATCAGCACGTG
TTGACAATTAATCATCGGCATAGTATATCGGCATAGTATAATACGACAAGGTGAGGAACTAAACCATGGC
CAAGTTGACCAGTGCCGTTCCGGTGCTCACCGCGCGCGACGTCGCCGGAGCGGTCGAGTTCTGGACCGAC
CGGCTCGGGTTCTCCCGGGACTTCGTGGAGGACGACTTCGCCGGTGTGGTCCGGGACGACGTGACCCTGT
TCATCAGCGCGGTCCAGGACCAGGTGGTGCCGGACAACACCCTGGCCTGGGTGTGGGTGCGCGGCCTGGA
CGAGCTGTACGCCGAGTGGTCGGAGGTCGTGTCCACGAACTTCCGGGACGCCTCCGGGCCGGCCATGACC
GAGATCGGCGAGCAGCCGTGGGGGCGGGAGTTCGCCCTGCGCGACCCGGCCGGCAACTGCGTGCACTTCG
TGGCCGAGGAGCAGGACTGACACGTGCTACGAGATTTCGATTCCACCGCCGCCTTCTATGAAAGGTTGGG
CTTCGGAATCGTTTTCCGGGACGCCGGCTGGATGATCCTCCAGCGCGGGGATCTCATGCTGGAGTTCTTC
GCCCACCCCAACTTGTTTATTGCAGCTTATAATGGTTACAAATAAAGCAATAGCATCACAAATTTCACAA
ATAAAGCATTTTTTTCACTGCATTCTAGTTGTGGTTTGTCCAAACTCATCAATGTATCTTATCATGTCTG
TATACCGTCGACCTCTAGCTAGAGCTTGGCGTAATCATGGTCATAGCTGTTTCCTGTGTGAAATTGTTAT
CCGCTCACAATTCCACACAACATACGAGCCGGAAGCATAAAGTGTAAAGCCTGGGGTGCCTAATGAGTGA
GCTAACTTACATTAATTGCGTTGCGCTCACTGCCCGCTTTCCAGTCGGGAAACCTGTCGTGCCAGCTGCA
TTAATGAATCGGCCAACGCGCGGGGAGAGGCGGTTTGCGTATTGGGCGCTCTTCCGCTTCCTCGCTCACT
GACTCGCTGCGCTCGGTCGTTCGGCTGCGGCGAGCGGTATCAGCTCACTCAAAGGCGGTAATACGGTTAT
CCACAGAATCAGGGGATAACGCAGGAAAGAACATGTGAGCAAAAGGCCAGCAAAAGGCCAGGAACCGTAA
AAAGGCCGCGTTGCTGGCGTTTTTCCATAGGCTCCGCCCCCCTGACGAGCATCACAAAAATCGACGCTCA
AGTCAGAGGTGGCGAAACCCGACAGGACTATAAAGATACCAGGCGTTTCCCCCTGGAAGCTCCCTCGTGC
GCTCTCCTGTTCCGACCCTGCCGCTTACCGGATACCTGTCCGCCTTTCTCCCTTCGGGAAGCGTGGCGCT
TTCTCATAGCTCACGCTGTAGGTATCTCAGTTCGGTGTAGGTCGTTCGCTCCAAGCTGGGCTGTGTGCAC
GAACCCCCCGTTCAGCCCGACCGCTGCGCCTTATCCGGTAACTATCGTCTTGAGTCCAACCCGGTAAGAC
ACGACTTATCGCCACTGGCAGCAGCCACTGGTAACAGGATTAGCAGAGCGAGGTATGTAGGCGGTGCTAC
AGAGTTCTTGAAGTGGTGGCCTAACTACGGCTACACTAGAAGAACAGTATTTGGTATCTGCGCTCTGCTG
AAGCCAGTTACCTTCGGAAAAAGAGTTGGTAGCTCTTGATCCGGCAAACAAACCACCGCTGGTAGCGGTG
GTTTTTTTGTTTGCAAGCAGCAGATTACGCGCAGAAAAAAAGGATCTCAAGAAGATCCTTTGATCTTTTC
TACGGGGTCTGACGCTCAGTGGAACGAAAACTCACGTTAAGGGATTTTGGTCATGAGATTATCAAAAAGG
ATCTTCACCTAGATCCTTTTAAATTAAAAATGAAGTTTTAAATCAATCTAAAGTATATATGAGTAAACTT
GGTCTGACAGTTACCAATGCTTAATCAGTGAGGCACCTATCTCAGCGATCTGTCTATTTCGTTCATCCAT
AGTTGCCTGACTCCCCGTCGTGTAGATAACTACGATACGGGAGGGCTTACCATCTGGCCCCAGTGCTGCA
ATGATACCGCGAGACCCACGCTCACCGGCTCCAGATTTATCAGCAATAAACCAGCCAGCCGGAAGGGCCG
AGCGCAGAAGTGGTCCTGCAACTTTATCCGCCTCCATCCAGTCTATTAATTGTTGCCGGGAAGCTAGAGT
AAGTAGTTCGCCAGTTAATAGTTTGCGCAACGTTGTTGCCATTGCTACAGGCATCGTGGTGTCACGCTCG
TCGTTTGGTATGGCTTCATTCAGCTCCGGTTCCCAACGATCAAGGCGAGTTACATGATCCCCCATGTTGT
GCAAAAAAGCGGTTAGCTCCTTCGGTCCTCCGATCGTTGTCAGAAGTAAGTTGGCCGCAGTGTTATCACT
CATGGTTATGGCAGCACTGCATAATTCTCTTACTGTCATGCCATCCGTAAGATGCTTTTCTGTGACTGGT
GAGTACTCAACCAAGTCATTCTGAGAATAGTGTATGCGGCGACCGAGTTGCTCTTGCCCGGCGTCAATAC
GGGATAATACCGCGCCACATAGCAGAACTTTAAAAGTGCTCATCATTGGAAAACGTTCTTCGGGGCGAAA
ACTCTCAAGGATCTTACCGCTGTTGAGATCCAGTTCGATGTAACCCACTCGTGCACCCAACTGATCTTCA
GCATCTTTTACTTTCACCAGCGTTTCTGGGTGAGCAAAAACAGGAAGGCAAAATGCCGCAAAAAAGGGAA
TAAGGGCGACACGGAAATGTTGAATACTCATACTCTTCCTTTTTCAATATTATTGAAGCATTTATCAGGG
TTATTGTCTCATGAGCGGATACATATTTGAATGTATTTAGAAAAATAAACAAATAGGGGTTCCGCGCACA
TTTCCCCGA
Features (pLannotate 1.2.2; 23 found; start..end, strand, type, name):
     46..98      -  misc_feature   bom (fragment): basis of mobility region from pBR322
    253..632     +  enhancer       CMV enhancer: human cytomegalovirus immediate early enhancer
    633..836     +  promoter       CMV promoter: human cytomegalovirus (CMV) immediate early promoter
    832..865     +  LTR            5' LTR (truncated) (fragment): truncated 5' long terminal repeat (LTR) from HIV-1
    881..899     +  promoter       T7 promoter: promoter for bacteriophage T7 RNA polymerase
    923..1873    +  CDS            APOE: APOE_HUMAN - Experimental evidence at protein level: Swiss-Prot protein existence level 1. (Microbial infection) Through its interaction with HCV envelope glycoprotein E2, participates in the attachment of HCV to HSPGs and other receptors (LDLr, VLDLr, and SR-B1) on the cell surface and to the assembly, maturation and infectivity of HCV viral particles (PubMed:25122793, PubMed:29695434). This interaction is probably promoted via the up-regulation of cellular autophagy by the virus (PubMed:29695434). From Homo sapiens (Human).
   1898..2605    +  CDS            mCherry: mCherry is a basic (constitutively fluorescent) red fluorescent protein published in 2004, derived from Discosoma sp.. It is reported to be a very rapidly-maturing monomer with low acid sensitivity.
   2636..2965    +  CDS            sspB (fragment): SSPB_HAEIN - Experimental evidence at protein level: Swiss-Prot protein existence level 1. Also stimulates degradation of the N-terminus of RseA (residues 1-108, alone or in complex with sigma-E) by ClpX-ClpP in a non-ssrA-mediated fashion. From Haemophilus influenzae (strain ATCC 51907 / DSM 11121 / KW20 / Rd).
   2991..3215    +  polyA_signal   bGH poly(A) signal: bovine growth hormone polyadenylation signal
   3219..3240    +  promoter       SV40 promoter (fragment): SV40 enhancer and early promoter
   3261..3689    +  rep_origin     f1 ori (sequence partly withheld): f1 bacteriophage origin of replication; arrow indicates direction of (+) strand synthesis
   3703..4032    +  promoter       SV40 promoter: SV40 enhancer and early promoter
   4080..4127    +  promoter       EM7 promoter: synthetic bacterial promoter&nbsp
   4146..4520    +  CDS            BleoR: antibiotic-binding protein; Sh ble from Streptoalloteichus hindustanus; confers resistance to bleomycin, phleomycin, and Zeocin™
   4530..4655    +  CDS            ble (fragment): BLE_KLEPN - Experimental evidence at protein level: Swiss-Prot protein existence level 1. Binding protein with a strong affinity to the bleomycin family of antibiotics. Binds to CL990; an antimitotic-antibiotic compound. From Klebsiella pneumoniae.
   4650..4771    +  polyA_signal   SV40 poly(A) signal: SV40 polyadenylation signal
   4844..4860    -  protein_bind   lac operator: The lac repressor binds to the lac operator to inhibit transcription in E. coli. This inhibition can be relieved by adding lactose or isopropyl-β-D-thiogalactopyranoside (IPTG). lac repressor encoded by lacI
   4868..4898    -  promoter       lac promoter: promoter for the E. coli lac operon
   4913..4934    -  protein_bind   CAP binding site: CAP binding activates transcription in the presence of cAMP. E. coli catabolite activator protein
   4947..5039    -  CDS            lacI (fragment): lac repressor; lacI; The lac repressor binds to the lac operator to inhibit transcription in E. coli. This inhibition can be relieved by adding lactose or isopropyl-β-D-thiogalactopyranoside (IPTG).
   5222..5810    -  rep_origin     ori: high-copy-number ColE1/pMB1/pBR322/pUC origin of replication
   5981..6841    -  CDS            AmpR: β-lactamase; bla; confers resistance to ampicillin, carbenicillin, and related antibiotics
   6842..6946    -  promoter       AmpR promoter: bla
