[The description below was written by a language model from this plasmid's Addgene catalogue record and pLannotate feature annotations shown in this document.]
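Description:
ApoE2_mCh-SspB (pBS1142) is a mammalian expression plasmid built on the YK 02 mCh SspB backbone, into which the human apolipoprotein E2 coding sequence (about 990 bp per the catalogue entry) was inserted by Gibson cloning. It is maintained in E. coli at high copy through a ColE1/pUC-type origin and selected with ampicillin via the β-lactamase gene and its native promoter. An f1 origin is also present. A second marker cassette places a bleomycin/Zeocin resistance gene (Sh ble) under tandem SV40 early and EM7 promoters with an SV40 polyadenylation signal. This arrangement could in principle allow selection in either mammalian or bacterial cells, although the record lists only ampicillin for propagation.

The expression unit is driven by the CMV immediate-early enhancer and promoter, with a T7 promoter just upstream of the open reading frame. The annotated coding regions run in order as APOE, mCherry and an SspB fragment, followed by the bovine growth hormone polyadenylation signal, consistent with a single ApoE2–mCherry–SspB fusion. mCherry provides red fluorescence for tracking the protein. SspB is the binding partner of iLID, and the two associate when exposed to blue light.

According to the depositor, the construct was used to test light-inducible condensate formation. The SspB-tagged ApoE2 is co-expressed with an iLID-fused scaffold protein (FTH1) supplied from a separate plasmid, so that illumination recruits ApoE2 onto the multivalent scaffold. Short annotated fragments, such as the truncated HIV-1 LTR, bom, lacI and lac promoter/operator sequences, appear to be backbone remnants rather than functional parts of the design.
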