Addgene plasmid #185324: ApoE2_mCh-SspB (pBS1142)
Purpose: For the mammalian expression of the human protein ApoE2 attached to SspB for light inducible binding to iLID scaffolds. Systems like this can be used to induce condensate formation
Depositing lab: Pamela Silver. Publication: Natural and Designed Proteins Inspired by Extremotolerant Organisms Can Form Condensates and Attenuate Apoptosis in Human Cells. Veling MT, Nguyen DT, Thadani NN, Oster ME, Rollins NJ, Brock KP, Bethel NP, Lim S, Baker D, Way JC, Marks DS, Chang RL, Silver PA. ACS Synth Biol. 2022 Mar 18;11(3):1292-1302. doi: 10.1021/acssynbio.1c00572. Epub 2022 Feb 18. PubMed 35176859.
Backbone
  Vector backbone: YK 02 mCh SspB
  Vector type: Mammalian Expression
Growth in bacteria
  Bacterial resistance: Ampicillin, 100 μg/mL
  Growth temperature: 37°C
  Growth strain: DH5alpha
  Copy number: High Copy
Gene/Insert
  Gene/Insert name: ApoE2
  Species: H. sapiens (human)
  Insert size (bp): 990
  Cloning method: Gibson Cloning
Terms and licenses: Academic/Nonprofit Terms; Industry Terms: Not Available to Industry
Depositor comments: This plasmid encodes a protein fused to SspB. SspB will bind to iLID upon exposure to blue light. We used it to test for light inducible condensate formations using a scaffold protein (FTH1) bound to iLID which was expressed off a separate plasmid (see pBS1042 for the scaffold protein).
How to cite: ApoE2_mCh-SspB (pBS1142) was a gift from Pamela Silver (Addgene plasmid # 185324 ; http://n2t.net/addgene:185324 ; RRID:Addgene_185324)
